>Addgene plasmid #210798 | pkk223_RbMutY_D146N_E45Q | addgene full sequence | sequence record 420128 | Addgene NGS Result
GGAAACAGAATTCGGTGACCATGCGTGACGAAGATCTTTCTCGCGCACTGCTTGATTGGTACGACGGCCA
TGCAAGAGCGATGCCGTGGCGTGTTGGACCCAGCGATCGTCGTGGGGGGATCCGTCCCGACGCTTACGCT
GTATGGCTTAGTCAAGTAATGTTGCAGCAAACGACAGTTGCTGCTGTGCGCGACTACTTCCGCCGTTTTA
CTACGCGTTGGCCTACCGTAGCCGATCTTGCAGCGGCTGAAGATGCTGATGTAATGGGGGAGTGGGCGGG
ACTGGGGTATTACGCACGCGCGCGTAACTTACTGAAATGCGCACGTGTTGTTGTGGCTGAACACGGAGGG
CACTTCCCGGATACTCGCGACGGATTACTGAAATTACCAGGGATTGGACCTTACACAGCGGCCGCGATTG
CAGCTATTGCATTTGATGAGCCCGCGGTCGTAGTCAACGGAAATGTTGAGCGCGTAATGGCGCGTCTGTT
TCAAATTGAAACGCCATTGCCTGGTGCAAAGCCTGAATTAACGGAACTGGCTGGCCGCTTGACTCCGGAT
ATTCGTCCGGGTGACCACGCCCAAGCTGTCATGGACCTGGGGGCGACGATTTGCACGCCCAAATCACCGG
CGTGCGGGATCTGTCCCGTAATGACGGGTTGTACGGCTAGAGCCGCAGGGGCGCAAGCAGACTTACCTCG
CAAAACACCCAAGAAGCCTAAACCGACTCGTCATGGGATCGCTTATCTAGGCCGCCGTGCCGATGGAGCG
TGGCTTTTAGAACGTCGCCCCGATAAGGGGTTGTTGGGCGGCATGCTTGGCTGGCCAGGAGGTGATTGGG
CTGAAACTGCAACGGAGGCACCCCCCATTGACGCTCCCTGGCGTGACCCGGGGGCGGAAGTGCGCCATAC
GTTTACCCATTTCCATTTGCGCCTTGCCTTGCGTGTGGCGGACTTACCAGCGTCTGCTACGCCACGCACA
GGGCAGTTCATCCCACATCATGCGTTCCGCCCTGGACAGCTACCCACTGTGATGCGTAAAGCCTACGACT
TGGCAAGTGCAACCTTTTTAGGGAATTGACTGCAGCCAAGCTTGGCTGTTTTGGCGGATGAGAGAAGATT
TTCAGCCTGATACAGATTAAATCAGAACGCAGAAGCGGTCTGATAAAACAGAATTTGCCTGGCGGCAGTA
GCGCGGTGGTCCCACCTGACCCCATGCCGAACTCAGAAGTGAAACGCCGTAGCGCCGATGGTAGTGTGGG
GTCTCCCCATGCGAGAGTAGGGAACTGCCAGGCATCAAATAAAACGAAAGGCTCAGTCGAAAGACTGGGC
CTTTCGTTTTATCTGTTGTTTGTCGGTGAACGCTCTCCTGAGTAGGACAAATCCGCCGGGAGCGGATTTG
AACGTTGCGAAGCAACGGCCCGGAGGGTGGCGGGCAGGACGCCCGCCATAAACTGCCAGGCATCAAATTA
AGCAGAAGGCCATCCTGACGGATGGCCTTTTTGCGTTTCTACAAACTCTTTTGTTTATTTTTCTAAATAC
ATTCAAATATGTATCCGCTCATGAGACAATAACCCTGATAAATGCTTCAATAATATTGAAAAAGGAAGAG
TATGAGTATTCAACATTTCCGTGTCGCCCTTATTCCCTTTTTTGCGGCATTTTGCCTTCCTGTTTTTGCT
CACCCAGAAACGCTGGTGAAAGTAAAAGATGCTGAAGATCAGTTGGGTGCACGAGTGGGTTACATCGAAC
TGGATCTCAACAGCGGTAAGATCCTTGAGAGTTTTCGCCCCGAAGAACGTTTTCCAATGATGAGCACTTT
TAAAGTTCTGCTATGTGGCGCGGTATTATCCCGTGTTGACGCCGGGCAAGAGCAACTCGGTCGCCGCATA
CACTATTCTCAGAATGACTTGGTTGAGTACTCACCAGTCACAGAAAAGCATCTTACGGATGGCATGACAG
TAAGAGAATTATGCAGTGCTGCCATAACCATGAGTGATAACACTGCGGCCAACTTACTTCTGACAACGAT
CGGAGGACCGAAGGAGCTAACCGCTTTTTTGCACAACATGGGGGATCATGTAACTCGCCTTGATCGTTGG
GAACCGGAGCTGAATGAAGCCATACCAAACGACGAGCGTGACACCACGATGCCTGTAGCAATGGCAACAA
CGTTGCGCAAACTATTAACTGGCGAACTACTTACTCTAGCTTCCCGGCAACAATTAATAGACTGGATGGA
GGCGGATAAAGTTGCAGGACCACTTCTGCGCTCGGCCCTTCCGGCTGGCTGGTTTATTGCTGATAAATCT
GGAGCCGGTGAGCGTGGGTCTCGCGGTATCATTGCAGCACTGGGGCCAGATGGTAAGCCCTCCCGTATCG
TAGTTATCTACACGACGGGGAGTCAGGCAACTATGGATGAACGAAATAGACAGATCGCTGAGATAGGTGC
CTCACTGATTAAGCATTGGTAACTGTCAGACCAAGTTTACTCATATATACTTTAGATTGATTTAAAACTT
CATTTTTAATTTAAAAGGATCTAGGTGAAGATCCTTTTTGATAATCTCATGACCAAAATCCCTTAACGTG
AGTTTTCGTTCCACTGAGCGTCAGACCCCGTAGAAAAGATCAAAGGATCTTCTTGAGATCCTTTTTTTCT
GCGCGTAATCTGCTGCTTGCAAACAAAAAAACCACCGCTACCAGCGGTGGTTTGTTTGCCGGATCAAGAG
CTACCAACTCTTTTTCCGAAGGTAACTGGCTTCAGCAGAGCGCAGATACCAAATACTGTCCTTCTAGTGT
AGCCGTAGTTAGGCCACCACTTCAAGAACTCTGTAGCACCGCCTACATACCTCGCTCTGCTAATCCTGTT
ACCAGTGGCTGCTGCCAGTGGCGATAAGTCGTGTCTTACCGGGTTGGACTCAAGACGATAGTTACCGGAT
AAGGCGCAGCGGTCGGGCTGAACGGGGGGTTCGTGCACACAGCCCAGCTTGGAGCGAACGACCTACACCG
AACTGAGATACCTACAGCGTGAGCTATGAGAAAGCGCCACGCTTCCCGAAGGGAGAAAGGCGGACAGGTA
TCCGGTAAGCGGCAGGGTCGGAACAGGAGAGCGCACGAGGGAGCTTCCAGGGGGAAACGCCTGGTATCTT
TATAGTCCTGTCGGGTTTCGCCACCTCTGACTTGAGCGTCGATTTTTGTGATGCTCGTCAGGGGGGCGGA
GCCTATGGAAAAACGCCAGCAACGCGGCCTTTTTACGGTTCCTGGCCTTTTGCTGGCCTTTTGCTCACAT
GTTCTTTCCTGCGTTATCCCCTGATTCTGTGGATAACCGTATTACCGCCTTTGAGTGAGCTGATACCGCT
CGCCGCAGCCGAACGACCGAGCGCAGCGAGTCAGTGAGCGAGGAAGCGGAAGAGCGCCTGATGCGGTATT
TTCTCCTTACGCATCTGTGCGGTATTTCACACCGCATATGGTGCACTCTCAGTACAATCTGCTCTGATGC
CGCATAGTTAAGCCAGTATACACTCCGCTATCGCTACGTGACTGGGTCATGGCTGCGCCCCGACACCCGC
CAACACCCGCTGACGCGCCCTGACGGGCTTGTCTGCTCCCGGCATCCGCTTACAGACAAGCTGTGACCGT
CTCCGGGAGCTGCATGTGTCAGAGGTTTTCACCGTCATCACCGAAACGCGCGAGGCAGCTGCGGTAAAGC
TCATCAGCGTGGTCGTGAAGCGATTCACAGATGTCTGCCTGTTCATCCGCGTCCAGCTCGTTGAGTTTCT
CCAGAAGCGTTAATGTCTGGCTTCTGATAAAGCGGGCCATGTTAAGGGCGGTTTTTTCCTGTTTGGTCAC
TGATGCCTCCGTGTAAGGGGGATTTCTGTTCATGGGGGTAATGATACCGATGAAACGAGAGAGGATGCTC
ACGATACGGGTTACTGATGATGAACATGCCCGGTTACTGGAACGTTGTGAGGGTAAACAACTGGCGGTAT
GGATGCGGCGGGACCAGAGAAAAATCACTCAGGGTCAATGCCAGCGCTTCGTTAATACAGATGTAGGTGT
TCCACAGGGTAGCCAGCAGCATCCTGCGATGCAGATCCGGAACATAATGGTGCAGGGCGCTGACTTCCGC
GTTTCCAGACTTTACGAAACACGGAAACCGAAGACCATTCATGTTGTTGCTCAGGTCGCAGACGTTTTGC
AGCAGCAGTCGCTTCACGTTCGCTCGCGTATCGGTGATTCATTCTGCTAACCAGTAAGGCAACCCCGCCA
GCCTAGCCGGGTCCTCAACGACAGGAGCACGATCATGCGCACCCGTGGCCAGGACCCAACGCTGCCCGAG
ATGCGCCGCGTGCGGCTGCTGGAGATGGCGGACGCGATGGATATGTTCTGCCAAGGGTTGGTTTGCGCAT
TCACAGTTCTCCGCAAGAATTGATTGGCTCCAATTCTTGGAGTGGTGAATCCGTTAGCGAGGTGCCGCCG
GCTTCCATTCAGGTCGAGGTGGCCCGGCTCCATGCACCGCGACGCAACGCGGGGAGGCAGACAAGGTATA
GGGCGGCGCCTACAATCCATGCCAACCCGTTCCATGTGCTCGCCGAGGCGGCATAAATCGCCGTGACGAT
CAGCGGTCCAATGATCGAAGTTAGGCTGGTAAGAGCCGCGAGCGATCCTTGAAGCTGTCCCTGATGGTCG
TCATCTACCTGCCTGGACAGCATGGCCTGCAACGCGGGCATCCCGATGCCGCCGGAAGCGAGAAGAATCA
TAATGGGGAAGGCCATCCAGCCTCGCGTCGCGAACGCCAGCAAGACGTAGCCCAGCGCGTCGGCCGCCAT
GCCGGCGATAATGGCCTGCTTCTCGCCGAAACGTTTGGTGGCGGGACCAGTGACGAAGGCTTGAGCGAGG
GCGTGCAAGATTCCGAATACCGCAAGCGACAGGCCGATCATCGTCGCGCTCCAGCGAAAGCGGTCCTCGC
CGAAAATGACCCAGAGCGCTGCCGGCACCTGTCCTACGAGTTGCATGATAAAGAAGACAGTCATAAGTGC
GGCGACGATAGTCATGCCCCGCGCCCACCGGAAGGAGCTGACTGGGTTGAAGGCTCTCAAGGGCATCGGT
CGACGCTCTCCCTTATGCGACTCCTGCATTAGGAAGCAGCCCAGTAGTAGGTTGAGGCCGTTGAGCACCG
CCGCCGCAAGGAATGGTGCATGCAAGGAGATGGCGCCCAACAGTCCCCCGGCCACGGGGCCTGCCACCAT
ACCCACGCCGAAACAAGCGCTCATGAGCCCGAAGTGGCGAGCCCGATCTTCCCCATCGGTGATGTCGGCG
ATATAGGCGCCAGCAACCGCACCTGTGGCGCCGGTGATGCCGGCCACGATGCGTCCGGCGTAGAGGATCC
GGGCTTATCGACTGCACGGTGCACCAATGCTTCTGGCGTCAGGCAGCCATCGGAAGCTGTGGTATGGCTG
TGCAGGTCGTAAATCACTGCATAATTCGTGTCGCTCAAGGCGCACTCCCGTTCTGGATAATGTTTTTTGC
GCCGACATCATAACGGTTCTGGCAAATATTCTGAAATGAGCTGTTGACAATTAATCATCGGCTCGTATAA
TGTGTGGAATTGTGAGCGGATAACAATTTCACACA
Features (pLannotate 1.2.2; 13 found; start..end, strand, type, name):
   1177..1292    +  ncRNA          5S rRNA: Accession: RF00001 - 5S ribosomal RNA
   1296..1382    +  terminator     rrnB T1 terminator: Escherichia coli rrnB; transcription terminator T1 from the E. coli rrnB gene
   1474..1501    +  terminator     rrnB T2 terminator: transcription terminator T2 from the E. coli rrnB gene
   1520..1611    +  promoter       AmpR promoter: bla
   1612..2472    +  CDS            AmpR: β-lactamase; bla; confers resistance to ampicillin, carbenicillin, and related antibiotics
   2643..3231    +  rep_origin     ori: high-copy-number ColE1/pMB1/pBR322/pUC origin of replication
   3417..3557    -  misc_feature   bom: basis of mobility region from pBR322
   3659..3850    -  CDS            rop: Rop protein, which maintains plasmids at low copy number; rop
   3867..4247    +  CDS            YPB1_ECOLX: Protein predicted: Swiss-Prot protein existence level 4. From Escherichia coli.
   4489..5390    -  CDS            TcR (fragment): tetracycline efflux protein; tet; confers resistance to tetracycline
   5397..5498    -  CDS            yciV (fragment): RNAAM_ECOLI - Also known as trpH From Escherichia coli (strain K12).
   5574..5602    +  promoter       tac promoter: strong E. coli promoter; hybrid between the trp and lac UV5 promoters
   5610..5626    +  protein_bind   lac operator: The lac repressor binds to the lac operator to inhibit transcription in E. coli. This inhibition can be relieved by adding lactose or isopropyl-β-D-thiogalactopyranoside (IPTG). lac repressor encoded by lacI
