[The description below was written by a language model from this plasmid's Addgene catalogue record and pLannotate feature annotations shown in this document.]
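Description:
pkk223_RbMutY_D146N_E45Q is a bacterial expression plasmid of about 5.6 kb, built on the pkk223 backbone and carrying a MutY adenine glycosylase gene attributed to the family Rhodobacteraceae. The associated study mined metagenomes from the Lost City Hydrothermal Field for oxidized-guanine DNA repair functions. The insert, introduced by ligation-independent cloning, bears two substitutions, D146N and E45Q, which the record says are intended to reduce catalytic activity. The plasmid therefore most plausibly serves as a catalytically impaired counterpart to an active enzyme in functional tests, although the record does not describe specific assays.

The annotated features are those of a pBR322-derived tac expression vector. A tac promoter (a strong trp/lac UV5 hybrid) followed by a lac operator lies at the end of the numbered sequence, so transcription runs across the circular origin into the first ~1.2 kb. That region has no automated annotation and is presumably where the MutY coding sequence sits. Downstream lie a 5S rRNA segment and the rrnB T1 and T2 terminators, which stop transcription before it reaches the rest of the plasmid. The lac operator allows repression by lac repressor and induction with IPTG, but no lacI gene is annotated, so repressor would have to come from the host.

Propagation in E. coli relies on a ColE1/pMB1-type origin. The bom and rop elements from pBR322 are also present, with rop normally restraining copy number, and the record lists copy number as unknown. Selection is by ampicillin through the bla gene. The tetracycline resistance gene is only a fragment left over from the backbone and should not be treated as a usable marker. No epitope or purification tags are annotated.
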