Addgene plasmid #210798: pkk223_RbMutY_D146N_E45Q
Purpose: pkk223 with Rhodobacteraceae MutY containing D146N and E45Q mutations to reduce catalytic activity
Depositing lab: Martin Horvath. Depositing organization: University of Utah. Publication: Metagenome mining and functional analysis reveal oxidized guanine DNA repair at the Lost City Hydrothermal Field. Utzman PH, Mays VP, Miller BC, Fairbanks MC, Brazelton WJ, Horvath MP. PLoS One. 2024 May 8;19(5):e0284642. doi: 10.1371/journal.pone.0284642. eCollection 2024. PubMed 38718041.
Backbone
  Vector backbone: pkk223
  Vector type: Bacterial Expression
Growth in bacteria
  Bacterial resistance: Ampicillin, 100 μg/mL
  Growth temperature: 37°C
  Growth strain: DH5alpha
  Copy number: Unknown
Gene/Insert
  Gene/Insert name: MutY (adenine glycosylase)
  Species: Rhodobacteraceae (family)
  Mutation: D146N_E45Q
  Cloning method: Ligation Independent Cloning
  Sequencing primers: 5′ gttttttgcgccgacatcataacggttc; 3′ gcttctgcgttctgatttaatctgtatcaggctg
Terms and licenses: Academic/Nonprofit Terms; Industry Terms: Not Available to Industry
Depositor comments: Please visit https://www.biorxiv.org/content/10.1101/2023.04.05.535768v1 for bioRxiv preprint.
How to cite: pkk223_RbMutY_D146N_E45Q was a gift from Martin Horvath (Addgene plasmid # 210798 ; http://n2t.net/addgene:210798 ; RRID:Addgene_210798)
